Addgene plasmid #57288: Dronpa-Mito-7
Purpose: Localization: Mitochondria, Excitation: 503, Emission: 518
Depositing lab: Michael Davidson. Depositing organization: Florida State University, Tallahassee. Publication: Photoconversion in orange and red fluorescent proteins. Kremers GJ, Hazelwood KL, Murphy CS, Davidson MW, Piston DW. Nat Methods. 2009 May;6(5):355-8. doi: 10.1038/nmeth.1319. Epub 2009 Apr 12. PubMed 19363494.
Backbone
  Vector backbone: Dronpa
  Backbone size w/o insert (bp): 4750
  Vector type: Mammalian Expression
  Selectable markers: Neomycin (select with G418)
Growth in bacteria
  Bacterial resistance: Kanamycin, 50 μg/mL
  Growth temperature: 37°C
  Growth strain: DH5alpha
  Copy number: High Copy
Gene/Insert
  Gene/Insert name: Mito (alt name: NM_004074.2)
  Species: H. sapiens (human)
  Entrez Gene: COX8A (a.k.a. COX, COX8, COX8-2, COX8L, MC4DN15, VIII, VIII-L)
  Promoter: CMV
  Tag / fusion protein: Dronpa
  Cloning method: Unknown
  Sequencing primers: 5′ CMV-F; 3′ SV40pA-R
Terms and licenses: Academic/Nonprofit Terms; Industry Terms
Depositor comments: . Excitation = 503; Emission = 518
How to cite: Dronpa-Mito-7 was a gift from Michael Davidson (Addgene plasmid # 57288 ; http://n2t.net/addgene:57288 ; RRID:Addgene_57288)
