[The description below was written by a language model from this plasmid's Addgene catalogue record.]
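Description:
Dronpa-Mito-7 is a mammalian expression plasmid that directs the fluorescent protein Dronpa to mitochondria. It is built on a Dronpa-containing backbone of about 4.75 kb before insertion, is maintained in E. coli as a high-copy plasmid under kanamycin selection, and carries a neomycin resistance marker so that transfected mammalian cells can be selected with G418. The listed sequencing primers (a forward CMV primer and a reverse SV40 polyA primer) indicate that the expression cassette lies between the CMV promoter and an SV40 polyadenylation signal. No feature table accompanies the record, so the origin of replication and the exact layout of other backbone elements are not stated.

The insert, named "Mito", derives from human COX8A, which encodes cytochrome c oxidase subunit VIII. The N-terminal presequence of this protein is a widely used mitochondrial targeting signal that drives import of fused cargo into the mitochondrial matrix. The record does not say how much of COX8A is included, nor does it give the orientation of the fusion or the meaning of the "7" in the name. Transcription is driven by the strong constitutive CMV promoter, and the targeting sequence is expressed as a fusion with Dronpa, a green-emitting protein with recorded excitation and emission maxima of 503 and 518 nm. Dronpa is generally known as a reversibly photoswitchable protein, which makes it useful for tracking and super-resolution approaches. The construct serves as a mitochondrial localization marker for fluorescence imaging in live or fixed mammalian cells, and belongs to a collection of organelle-targeted fluorescent protein fusions.
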