>Addgene plasmid #57288 | Dronpa-Mito-7 | depositor partial sequence | sequence record 88426 | insert sequence
CCATTGACGCAAATGGGCGGTAGGCGTGTACGGTGGGAGGTCTATATAAGCAGAGCTGGTTTAGTGAACC
GTCAGATCCGCTAGCATGTCCGTCCTGACGCCGCTGCTGCTGCGGGGCTTGACAGGCTCGGCCCGGCGGC
TCCCAGTGCCGCGCGCCAAGATCCATTCGTTGGGGGATCCACCGGTCGCCACCATGGTGAGTGTGATTAA
ACCAGACATGAAGATCAAGCTGCGTATGGAAGGCGCTGTAAATGGACACCCGTTCGCGATTGAAGGAGTT
GGCCTTGGGAAGCCTTTCGAGGGAAAACAGAGTATGGACCTTAAAGTCAAAGAAGGCGGACCTCTGCCTT
TCGCCTATGACATCTTGACAACTGTGTTCTGTTACGGCAACAGGGTATTCGCCAAATACCCAGAAAATAT
AGTAGACTATTTCAAGCAGTCGTTTCCTGAGGGCTACTCTTGGGAACGAAGCATGAATTACGAAGACGGG
GGCATTTGTAACGCGACAAACGACATAACCCTGGATGGTGACTGTTATATCTATGAAATTCGATTTGATG
GTGTGAACTTTCCTGCCAATGGTCCAGTTATGCAGAAGAGGACTGTGAAATGGGAGCCATCCACTGAGAA
ATTGTATGTGCGTGATGGAGTGCTGAAGGGTGATGTTAACATGGCTCTGTCGCTTGAAGGAGGTGGCCAT
TACCGATGTGACTTCAAAACTACTTATAAAGCTAAGAAGGTTGTCCAGTTGCCAGACTATCACTTTGTGG
ACCACCACATTGAGATTAAAAGCCACGACAAAGATTACAGTAATGTTAATCTGCATGAGCACGCCGAAGC
GCATTCTGAGCTGCCGAGGCAGGCCAAGTAATGATAGGCGGCCGCGACTCTAGATCATAATCAGCCATAC
CACATTTGTAGAGGTTTTACTTGCTTTAAAAAACCTCCCACACCTCCCCCTGAACCTGAAACATAAAAAT
GAATGCAATTGTGT
