>Addgene plasmid #57288 | Dronpa-Mito-7 | addgene partial sequence | sequence record 114355 | CMV-F 5'-CGCAAATGGGCGGTAGGCGTG-3'
CAGATCCGCTAGCATGTCCGTCCTGACGCCGCTGCTGCTGCGGGGCTTGACAGGCTCGGCCCGGCGGCTC
CCAGTGCCGCGCGCCAAGATCCATTCGTTGGGGGATCCACCGGTCGCCACCATGGTGAGTGTGATTAAAC
CAGACATGAAGATCAAGCTGCGTATGGAAGGCGCTGTAAATGGACACCCGTTCGCGATTGAAGGAGTTGG
CCTTGGGAAGCCTTTCGAGGGAAAACAGAGTATGGACCTTAAAGTCAAAGAAGGCGGACCTCTGCCTTTC
GCCTATGACATCTTGACAACTGTGTTCTGTTACGGCAACAGGGTATTCGCCAAATACCCAGAAAATATAG
TAGACTATTTCAAGCAGTCGTTTCCTGAGGGCTACTCTTGGGAACGAAGCATGAATTACGAAGACGGGGG
CATTTGTAACGCGACAAACGACATAACCCTGGATGGTGACTGTTATATCTATGAAATTCGATTTGATGGT
GTGAACTTTCCTGCCAATGGTCCAGTTATGCAGAAGAGGACTGTGAAATGGGAGCCATCCACTGAGAAAT
TGTATGTGCGTGATGGAGTGCTGAAGGGTGATGTTAACATGGCTCTGTCGCTTGAAGGAGGTGGCCATTA
CCGATGTGACTTCAAAACTACTTATAAAGCTAAGAAGGTTGTCCAGTTGCCAGACTATCACTTTGTGGAC
CACCACATTGAGATTAAAAGCCACGACAAAGATTACAGTAATGTTAATCTGCATGAGCACGCCGAAGCGC
ATTCTGAGCTGCCGAGGCAGGCCAAGTAATGATAGGCGGCCGCGACTCTAGATCATAATCAGCCATACCA
CATTTGTAGAGGTTTTACTTGCTTTAAAAAACCTCCNACACCTCCCCCTGAACCTGAAACATAAAATGAA
TGCAATTGTT
